Addgene plasmid #223920: HCT43_rAAV-eHGT_1185m-minBglobin-SYFP2-WPRE3-BGHpA
Purpose: Direct-expressing SYFP2 AAV virus
Depositing lab: Tanya Daigle & Allen Institute for Brain Science. Depositing organization: Allen Institute. Publication: Enhancer AAVs for targeting spinal motor neurons and descending motor pathways in rodents and macaque. Kussick E, Johansen N, Taskin N, Chowdhury A, Quinlan MA, Fraser A, Clark AG, Wynalda B, Martinez R, Groce EL, Reding M, Liang E, Shulga L, Huang C, Casper T, Clark M, Ho W, Gao Y, van Velthoven CTJ, Sobieski C, Ferrer R, Berg MR, Curtis BC, English C, Day JC, Fortuna MG, Donadio N, Newman D, Yao S, Chakka AB, Goldy J, Torkelson A, Guzman JB, Chakrabarty R, Nguy B, Guilford N, Pham TH, Wright V, Ronellenfitch K, Naidoo R, Kenney J, Williford A, Ramakrishnan C, Drinnenberg A, Gudsnuk K, Thyagarajan B, Smith KA, Dee N, Deisseroth K, Zeng H, Yao Z, Tasic B, Levi BP, Hodge R, Bakken TE, Lein ES, Ting JT, Daigle TL. Cell Rep. 2025 Jun 24;44(6):115730. doi: 10.1016/j.celrep.2025.115730. Epub 2025 May 21. PubMed 40403722.
Backbone
  Vector backbone: rAAV-minBglobin-SYFP2-WPRE3-BGHpA
  Backbone manufacturer: Allen Institute for Brain Science
  Backbone size w/o insert (bp): 4242
  Vector type: AAV
Growth in bacteria
  Bacterial resistance: Ampicillin, 100 μg/mL
  Growth temperature: 37°C
  Growth strain: NEB Stable
  Copy number: High Copy
Gene/Insert
  Gene/Insert name: SYFP2
  Species: Synthetic
  Insert size (bp): 720
  Mutation: N/A
  Promoter: minBglobin
  Cloning method: Restriction Enzyme; 5′ cloning site MluI (unknown if destroyed); 3′ cloning site SacI (unknown if destroyed)
  Sequencing primers: 5′ CAAAGAGCTTGGGTGTCA; 3′ GTTCCTTATGGCCTTTGTA
Terms and licenses: Academic/Nonprofit Terms; Industry Terms: Not Available to Industry
How to cite: HCT43_rAAV-eHGT_1185m-minBglobin-SYFP2-WPRE3-BGHpA was a gift from Tanya Daigle & Allen Institute for Brain Science (Addgene plasmid # 223920 ; http://n2t.net/addgene:223920 ; RRID:Addgene_223920)
