[The description below was written by a language model from this plasmid's Addgene catalogue record and pLannotate feature annotations shown in this document.]
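Description:
HCT43_rAAV-eHGT_1185m-minBglobin-SYFP2-WPRE3-BGHpA is a recombinant AAV transfer plasmid from the Allen Institute's enhancer-AAV collection, designed to produce virus that directly expresses the yellow fluorescent protein SYFP2. In bacteria it is maintained as a high-copy plasmid through a ColE1/pUC-type origin and selected with ampicillin via the β-lactamase gene and its native promoter. An f1 phage origin and short remnants of pBR322 bom and rop sequences are also present in the backbone. The sequenced plasmid is about 5.3 kb.

The packaged genome is bounded by AAV2 inverted terminal repeats, which supply the cis signals for replication and encapsidation. The 3′ ITR is annotated in full, whereas the 5′ ITR is detected only as short fragments, a common outcome for these structured repeats in assembled sequence reads. Between the ITRs, the name indicates an enhancer element, eHGT_1185m, placed upstream of a minimal β-globin promoter. Neither part is annotated in the feature table, but they presumably occupy the unannotated stretch of roughly 1.2 kb preceding the SYFP2 coding sequence. A minimal promoter of this kind has little activity on its own, so expression is expected to follow the cell-type specificity of the adjoining enhancer. SYFP2, a rapidly maturing monomeric Aequorea-derived yellow fluorescent protein, is followed by WPRE3, a shortened woodchuck posttranscriptional regulatory element (annotated as two WPRE fragments) that boosts transcript expression while saving packaging space, and by the bovine growth hormone polyadenylation signal.

The associated publication concerns enhancer AAVs for targeting spinal motor neurons and descending motor pathways in rodents and macaque, so this construct serves as a fluorescent reporter vector for labelling enhancer-defined cell populations. The record does not state which population eHGT_1185m targets.
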