Features (pLannotate 1.2.2; 14 found; start..end, strand, type, name):
     12..39      +  repeat_region  AAV2 ITR (fragment): inverted terminal repeat of adeno-associated virus serotype 2 inverted
     68..95      +  repeat_region  AAV2 ITR (fragment): inverted terminal repeat of adeno-associated virus serotype 2 inverted
   1314..2030    +  CDS            SYFP2: SYFP2 is a basic (constitutively fluorescent) yellow fluorescent protein published in 2006, derived from Aequorea victoria. It is reported to be a very rapidly-maturing monomer with moderate acid sensitivity.
   2070..2227    +  misc_feature   WPRE (fragment): woodchuck hepatitis virus posttranscriptional regulatory element
   2233..2313    +  misc_feature   WPRE (fragment): woodchuck hepatitis virus posttranscriptional regulatory element
   2330..2441    +  polyA_signal   bGH poly(A) signal: bovine growth hormone polyadenylation signal
   2559..2699    +  repeat_region  AAV2 ITR: inverted terminal repeat of adeno-associated virus serotype 2 inverted
   2704..2755    -  misc_feature   bom (fragment): basis of mobility region from pBR322
   2774..3229    +  rep_origin     f1 ori (sequence partly withheld): f1 bacteriophage origin of replication; arrow indicates direction of (+) strand synthesis
   3230..3279    -  misc_feature   bom (fragment): basis of mobility region from pBR322
   3381..3416    -  CDS            rop (fragment): Rop protein, which maintains plasmids at low copy number; rop
   3511..3615    +  promoter       AmpR promoter: bla
   3616..4476    +  CDS            AmpR: β-lactamase; bla; confers resistance to ampicillin, carbenicillin, and related antibiotics
   4647..5235    +  rep_origin     ori: high-copy-number ColE1/pMB1/pBR322/pUC origin of replication
>Addgene plasmid #223920 | HCT43_rAAV-eHGT_1185m-minBglobin-SYFP2-WPRE3-BGHpA | addgene full sequence | sequence record 445264 | Addgene NGS Result
CCTGCAGGCAGCTGCGCGCTCGCTCGCTCACTGAGGCCGCCCGGGCGTCGGGCGACCTTTGGTCGCCCGG
CCTCAGTGAGCGAGCGAGCGCGCAGAGAGGGAGTGGCCAACTCCATCACTAGGGGTTCCTGCGGCCGCAC
GCGTTGTAAGAGTAATAATCGCCGGCGGGTGTCAAGTCTCAGTTGGTACTTTTCATATATTTCTGTGCTC
ATCTCTTCAGAATACAATCATACAATTAGGTTTGGAGTCAAACTCTTAGAACTCCCCTGTACTTGCTGTA
TACACCCTGTTAGACAGCAGTCACCAGATCAGAAACTATTTCTGTAGTGTAGATTTCCAAACAGAATGAT
TTAACCACTGCCAGATCACTAAGCAGAGTCCTCCTCAGGTGCTGTGTCTAGATTGGAAGGCTCCCCAGAG
CAGGTGTCCCTAAAGCAGGTGCTCTTGTGCTCTCTGGTGGCCTGGTGTTCAGCAGCTTAGCCATCTTCCT
TTCCCTTTGTTCCTTTCTTATACAGTGGCCCTGTGATAAAAAGCCTTTGGAGCTCTCTTTAAAAATAATA
ATCTCCATGCAGTTTGGAATACTTCAGCTAATTAGGAATTTTCAAATCCTGCCAAGATTGAGAAAGAGCT
CAGCTCAAAAAGTATTGTCTAACTCACTCATGGATTGATCCAATAGCAGTATTTTAACCTGGGCTCTGAA
ATATTTTTTCCAACTATTATTTTAGTGCAAATGAAAATTTTGAAAAATATGTTTTGGCTAAATGATGTAT
CACTGTATCTCAGAACTTTGTTACTAAGCTCCTAGCAATGAATCTAATAATAGCCAAGAACAGTTCTGTG
AATTTAAAATAAAATCTAAAATATCTATTTCATCTCTGTAAAGAATTTGTGTGCATGTGAGTGTGGTATT
CAATTTCAAAGAACTACATTTTGTTAAAATGTATGTAATTAATTCTCTGTGTTTATTTTAGAATATAAGT
ATAATGGAGTTTTATTATAAATAAGTTTTGAAAATTTGCCTATTACCAACAAATAAAAGGAAAAGACACA
AGATAGCTATAGAGGAAATACCTTTGCTATTATAAAAATATTTAAGGAGTTCAATATTTATTACCAATAT
TTTTATTTAATTCTTTATATAATACACCTTCTCAAAATCCAATAAATAATTATACAATAAATAATTATAC
AAAGGCCATAAGGAACCGCCGGCGGAGCTCGGGCTGGGCATAAAAGTCAGGGCAGAGCCATCTATTGCTT
ACATTTGCTTCTGGGATCCAGATCTTTCGAAGCTAGCGCTACCGGTCGCCACCATGGTGAGCAAGGGCGA
GGAGCTGTTCACCGGGGTGGTGCCCATCCTGGTCGAGCTGGACGGCGACGTAAACGGCCACAAGTTCAGC
GTGTCCGGCGAGGGCGAGGGCGATGCCACCTACGGCAAGCTGACCCTGAAGCTGATCTGCACCACCGGCA
AGCTGCCCGTGCCCTGGCCCACCCTCGTGACCACCCTGGGCTACGGCGTGCAGTGCTTCGCCCGCTACCC
CGACCACATGAAGCAGCACGACTTCTTCAAGTCCGCCATGCCCGAAGGCTACGTCCAGGAGCGCACCATC
TTCTTCAAGGACGACGGCAACTACAAGACCCGCGCCGAGGTGAAGTTCGAGGGCGACACCCTGGTGAACC
GCATCGAGCTGAAGGGCATCGACTTCAAGGAGGACGGCAACATCCTGGGGCACAAGCTGGAGTACAACTA
CAACAGCCACAACGTCTATATCACCGCCGACAAGCAGAAGAACGGCATCAAGGCCAACTTCAAGATCCGC
CACAACATCGAGGACGGCGGCGTGCAGCTCGCCGACCACTACCAGCAGAACACCCCCATCGGCGACGGCC
CCGTGCTGCTGCCCGACAACCACTACCTGAGCTACCAGTCCAAGCTGAGCAAAGACCCCAACGAGAAGCG
CGATCACATGGTCCTGCTGGAGTTCGTGACCGCCGCCGGGATCACTCTCGGCATGGACGAGCTGTACAAG
TAAGTCGACGGCGCGCCGCGGCCGCGAATTCGATATCATAATCAACCTCTGGATTACAAAATTTGTGAAA
GATTGACTGGTATTCTTAACTATGTTGCTCCTTTTACGCTATGTGGATACGCTGCTTTAATGCCTTTGTA
TCATGCTATTGCTTCCCGTATGGCTTTCATTTTCTCCTCCTTGTATAAATCCTGGTTAGTTCTTGCCACG
GCGGAACTCATCGCCGCCTGCCTTGCCCGCTGCTGGACAGGGGCTCGGCTGTTGGGCACTGACAATTCCG
TGGCTCGAGAGATCTTCGACTGTGCCTTCTAGTTGCCAGCCATCTGTTGTTTGCCCCTCCCCCGTGCCTT
CCTTGACCCTGGAAGGTGCCACTCCCACTGTCCTTTCCTAATAAAATGAGGAAATTGCATCGCATTGTCT
GAGTAGGTGTCATTCTATTCTGGGGGGTGGGGTGGGGCAGGACAGCAAGGGGGAGGATTGGGAAGACAAT
AGCAGGCATGAGATCTCACGTGCGGACCGAGCGGCCGCAGGAACCCCTAGTGATGGAGTTGGCCACTCCC
TCTCTGCGCGCTCGCTCGCTCACTGAGGCCGGGCGACCAAAGGTCGCCCGACGCCCGGGCTTTGCCCGGG
CGGCCTCAGTGAGCGAGCGAGCGCGCAGCTGCCTGCAGGGGCGCCTGATGCGGTATTTTCTCCTTACGCA
TCTGTGCGGTATTTCACACCGCATA
[95 nt withheld, positions 2756-2850]
T
[46 nt withheld, positions 2852-2897]
C
[141 nt withheld, positions 2899-3039]
CCTTTGACGTTGGAGTCCACGTTCTTT
[37 nt withheld, positions 3067-3103]
ACTCTATCTCGGGCTATTCTTTTGATTTATAAGGGATTTTGCCGATTTCGGTCTATTGGTTAAAAAATGA
GCTGATTTAACAAAAATTTAACGCGAATTTTAACAAAATATTAACGTTTACAATTTTATGGTGCACTCTC
AGTACAATCTGCTCTGATGCCGCATAGTTAAGCCAGCCCCGACACCCGCCAACACCCGCTGACGCGCCCT
GACGGGCTTGTCTGCTCCCGGCATCCGCTTACAGACAAGCTGTGACCGTCTCCGGGAGCTGCATGTGTCA
GAGGTTTTCACCGTCATCACCGAAACGCGCGAGACGAAAGGGCCTCGTGATACGCCTATTTTTATAGGTT
AATGTCATGATAATAATGGTTTCTTAGACGTCAGGTGGCACTTTTCGGGGAAATGTGCGCGGAACCCCTA
TTTGTTTATTTTTCTAAATACATTCAAATATGTATCCGCTCATGAGACAATAACCCTGATAAATGCTTCA
ATAATATTGAAAAAGGAAGAGTATGAGTATTCAACATTTCCGTGTCGCCCTTATTCCCTTTTTTGCGGCA
TTTTGCCTTCCTGTTTTTGCTCACCCAGAAACGCTGGTGAAAGTAAAAGATGCTGAAGATCAGTTGGGTG
CACGAGTGGGTTACATCGAACTGGATCTCAACAGCGGTAAGATCCTTGAGAGTTTTCGCCCCGAAGAACG
TTTTCCAATGATGAGCACTTTTAAAGTTCTGCTATGTGGCGCGGTATTATCCCGTATTGACGCCGGGCAA
GAGCAACTCGGTCGCCGCATACACTATTCTCAGAATGACTTGGTTGAGTACTCACCAGTCACAGAAAAGC
ATCTTACGGATGGCATGACAGTAAGAGAATTATGCAGTGCTGCCATAACCATGAGTGATAACACTGCGGC
CAACTTACTTCTGACAACGATCGGAGGACCGAAGGAGCTAACCGCTTTTTTGCACAACATGGGGGATCAT
GTAACTCGCCTTGATCGTTGGGAACCGGAGCTGAATGAAGCCATACCAAACGACGAGCGTGACACCACGA
TGCCTGTAGCAATGGCAACAACGTTGCGCAAACTATTAACTGGCGAACTACTTACTCTAGCTTCCCGGCA
ACAATTAATAGACTGGATGGAGGCGGATAAAGTTGCAGGACCACTTCTGCGCTCGGCCCTTCCGGCTGGC
TGGTTTATTGCTGATAAATCTGGAGCCGGTGAGCGTGGGTCTCGCGGTATCATTGCAGCACTGGGGCCAG
ATGGTAAGCCCTCCCGTATCGTAGTTATCTACACGACGGGGAGTCAGGCAACTATGGATGAACGAAATAG
ACAGATCGCTGAGATAGGTGCCTCACTGATTAAGCATTGGTAACTGTCAGACCAAGTTTACTCATATATA
CTTTAGATTGATTTAAAACTTCATTTTTAATTTAAAAGGATCTAGGTGAAGATCCTTTTTGATAATCTCA
TGACCAAAATCCCTTAACGTGAGTTTTCGTTCCACTGAGCGTCAGACCCCGTAGAAAAGATCAAAGGATC
TTCTTGAGATCCTTTTTTTCTGCGCGTAATCTGCTGCTTGCAAACAAAAAAACCACCGCTACCAGCGGTG
GTTTGTTTGCCGGATCAAGAGCTACCAACTCTTTTTCCGAAGGTAACTGGCTTCAGCAGAGCGCAGATAC
CAAATACTGTTCTTCTAGTGTAGCCGTAGTTAGGCCACCACTTCAAGAACTCTGTAGCACCGCCTACATA
CCTCGCTCTGCTAATCCTGTTACCAGTGGCTGCTGCCAGTGGCGATAAGTCGTGTCTTACCGGGTTGGAC
TCAAGACGATAGTTACCGGATAAGGCGCAGCGGTCGGGCTGAACGGGGGGTTCGTGCACACAGCCCAGCT
TGGAGCGAACGACCTACACCGAACTGAGATACCTACAGCGTGAGCTATGAGAAAGCGCCACGCTTCCCGA
AGGGAGAAAGGCGGACAGGTATCCGGTAAGCGGCAGGGTCGGAACAGGAGAGCGCACGAGGGAGCTTCCA
GGGGGAAACGCCTGGTATCTTTATAGTCCTGTCGGGTTTCGCCACCTCTGACTTGAGCGTCGATTTTTGT
GATGCTCGTCAGGGGGGCGGAGCCTATGGAAAAACGCCAGCAACGCGGCCTTTTTACGGTTCCTGGCCTT
TTGCTGGCCTTTTGCTCACATGT
